Addgene plasmid #69629: MP-B2
Purpose: Untargetted Bacterial Mutagenesis
Depositing lab: David Liu. Depositing organization: Harvard University. Publication: Development of potent in vivo mutagenesis plasmids with broad mutational spectra. Badran AH, Liu DR. Nat Commun. 2015 Oct 7;6:8425. doi: 10.1038/ncomms9425. PubMed 26443021.
Backbone
  Vector backbone: CloDF13
  Backbone manufacturer: David Liu Lab
  Backbone size w/o insert (bp): 2992
  Vector type: Bacterial Expression
Growth in bacteria
  Bacterial resistance: Chloramphenicol, 25 μg/mL
  Growth temperature: 37°C
  Growth strain: NEB Turbo
  Copy number: High Copy
Gene/Insert
  Gene/Insert name: dnaE74
  Promoter: E. coli PBAD
  Cloning method: Ligation Independent Cloning
  Sequencing primers: 5′ pBAD-F; 3′ CAT-F
Terms and licenses: Academic/Nonprofit Terms; Industry Terms: Not Available to Industry
Depositor comments: The authors strongly recommend that all MP-carrying strains be maintained in rich media supplemented by 25 mM glucose. The expression of the MP-borne mutators is regulated by the E. coli arabinose pBAD promoter, which is efficiently repressed at high concentrations of glucose. Please consult Badran and Liu, Nature Communications (2015) for more detailed strain maintenance protocols.
How to cite: MP-B2 was a gift from David Liu (Addgene plasmid # 69629 ; http://n2t.net/addgene:69629 ; RRID:Addgene_69629)
