[The description below was written by a language model from this plasmid's Addgene catalogue record and pLannotate feature annotations shown in this document.]
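Description:
MP-B2 is a bacterial expression plasmid built for untargeted in vivo mutagenesis of E. coli, one of a series of arabinose-inducible "mutagenesis plasmids". It is a circular construct of about 6.5 kb on a CloDF13 backbone. The CloDF13 (CDF) origin lets it coexist with plasmids carrying compatible origins, so it can be added to cells that already hold other constructs. Selection is by chloramphenicol, through a cat (chloramphenicol acetyltransferase) gene driven by its native cat promoter. The record lists the plasmid as high copy.

The payload is dnaE74, an allele of the E. coli dnaE gene. This gene encodes the alpha subunit of DNA polymerase III, the catalytic polymerase of the main replicative enzyme. The feature table annotates the roughly 3.5 kb open reading frame simply as dnaE, and the record does not state which substitutions define the dnaE74 allele. Given the plasmid's stated purpose, the variant presumably acts as a mutator that lowers replication fidelity when expressed alongside the host's own polymerase. The gene sits downstream of the E. coli araBAD (PBAD) promoter, with the araC regulator encoded divergently on the same plasmid, and is followed by a bidirectional tonB terminator. An rrnB T1 terminator lies between the origin and the araC/PBAD module, where it probably insulates that module from read-through transcription.

Arabinose therefore switches on mutator expression, while glucose represses PBAD strongly. The depositor notes that strains carrying the plasmid should be kept under glucose repression to limit unwanted mutation accumulation. Typical uses are raising genome-wide or episomal mutation rates on demand for directed evolution and genetic selection experiments.
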