Features (pLannotate 1.2.2; 8 found; start..end, strand, type, name):
     21..3500    +  CDS            dnaE: DPO3A_ECOLI - Also known as polC. Experimental evidence at protein level: Swiss-Prot protein existence level 1. DNA polymerase III is a complex, multichain enzyme responsible for most of the replicative synthesis in bacteria (PubMed:2932432). This DNA polymerase also exhibits 3' to 5' exonuclease activity. The alpha chain is the DNA polymerase catalytic subunit (PubMed:2932432). It is tethered to replicating DNA by the beta sliding clamp (dnaN), which confers extremely high processivity to the catalytic subunit, copying a 5.4 kb genome in 11 seconds, a speed of at least 500 nucleotides/second
   3530..3561    +  terminator     tonB terminator: bidirectional E. coli tonB-P14 transcription terminator
   3580..4236    -  CDS            cat: CAT_ECOLX - Experimental evidence at protein level: Swiss-Prot protein existence level 1. This enzyme is an effector of chloramphenicol resistance in bacteria. From Escherichia coli. This protein is used as a marker in many commonly used cloning vectors, such as pACYC184.
   4237..4334    -  promoter       cat promoter: promoter of the E. coli cat gene encoding chloramphenicol acetyltransferase
   4389..5127    -  rep_origin     CloDF13 ori: Plasmids containing the CloDF13 (CDF) origin of replication can be propagated in E. coli cells that contain additional plasmids with compatible origins.
   5217..5262    +  terminator     rrnB T1 terminator: transcription terminator T1 from the E. coli rrnB gene
   5277..6155    -  CDS            araC: L-arabinose regulatory protein; araC
   6301..6466    +  promoter       araBAD promoter: araBAD; promoter of the L-arabinose operon of E. coli; the araC regulatory gene is transcribed in the opposite direction (Guzman et al., 1995)
>Addgene plasmid #69629 | MP-B2 | depositor full sequence | sequence record 123369 | Full Sequence
GTCTGACATAAATGACCGCTATGTCTGAACCACGTTTCGTACACCTGCGGGTGCACAGCGACTACTCGAT
GATCGATGGCCTGGCCAAAACCGCACCGTTGGTAAAAAAGGCGGCGGCGTTGGGTATGCCAGCACTGGCG
ATCACCGATTTCACCAACCTTTGTGGTCTGGTGAAGTTCTACGGAGCGGGACATGGCGCAGGGATTAAGC
CTATCGTCGGGGCAGATTTTAACGTCCAGTGCGACCTGCTGGGTGATGAGTTAACCCACCTGACGGTACT
GGCGGCGAACAATACCGGCTATCAGAATCTGACGTTGCTGATCTCAAAAGCGTATCAGCGCGGGTACGGT
GCCGCCGGGCCGATCATCGATCGCGACTGGCTTATCGAATTAAACGAAGGGTTGATCCTTCTTTCCGGCC
GTCGCATGGGCGACGTCGGACGCAGTCTTTTGCGTGGTAACAGCGCGCTGGTAGATGAGTGTGTCGCGTT
TTATGAAGAACACTTCCCGGATCGCTATTTTCTCGAGCTGATCCGCACCGGCAGGCCGGATGAAGAAAGC
TATCTGCACGCGGCGGTGGAACTGGCGGAAGCGCGCGGTTTGCCCGTCGTGGCGACCAACGACGTGCGCT
TTATCGACAGCAGCGACTTTGACGCACACGAAATCCGCGTCGCGATCCACGACGGCTTTACCCTCGACGA
TCCTAAACGCCCGCGTAACTATTCGCCGCAGCAATATATGCGTAGCGAAGAGGAGATGTGTGAGCTGTTT
GCCGACATCCCCGAAGCCCTTGCCAACACCGTTGAGATCGCCAAACGCTGTAACGTAACCGTGCGTCTTG
GTGAATACTTCCTGCCGCAGTTCCCGACCGGGGACATGAGCACCGAAGATTATCTGGTCAAGCGTGCAAA
AGAGGGCCTGGAAGAGCGTCTGGCCTTTTTATTCCCTGATGAGGAAGAACGTCTTAAGCGCCGCCCGGAA
TATGACGAACGTCTGGAGACTGAACTTCAGGTTATCAACCAGATGGGCTTCCCGGGCTACTTCCTCATCG
TTATGGAATTTATCCAGTGGTCGAAAGATAACGGCGTACCGGTAGGGCCAGGCCGTGGCTCCGGTGCGGG
TTCACTGGTGGCCTACGCGCTGAAAATCACCGACCTCGATCCGCTGGAATTTGACCTGCTGTTCGAACGT
TTCCTTAACCCGGAACGTGTCTCCATGCCTGACTTCGACGTTGACTTCTGTATGGAGAAACGCGATCAGG
TTATCGAGCACGTAGCGGACATGTACGGTCGTGATGCGGTATCGCAGATCATCACCTTCGGTACAATGGC
GGCGAAAGCGGTGATCCGCGACGTAGGCCGCGTGCTGGGGCATCCGTACGGCTTTGTCGATCGTATCTCG
AAACTGATCCCGCCCGATCCGGGGATGACGCTGGCGAAAGCGTTTGAAGCCGAGCCGCAGCTGCCGGAAA
TCTACGAAGCGGATGAAGAAGTTAAGGCGCTGATCGACATGGCGCGCAAACTGGAAGGGGTCACCCGTAA
CGCCGGTAAGCACGCCGGTGGGGTGGTTATCGCGCCGACCAAAATTACCGATTTTGCGCCGCTTTACTGC
GATGAAGAGGGCAAACATCCGGTCACCCAGTTTGATAAAAGCGACGTTGAATACGCCGGACTGGTGAAGT
TCGACTTCCTTGGTTTGCGTACGCTCACCATCATCAACTGGGCGCTGGAGATGATCAACAAGCGGCGGGC
GAAGAATGGCGAGCCGCCGCTGGATATCGCTGCGATCCCGCTGGATGATAAGAAAAGCTTCGACATGCTG
CAACGCTCGGAAACCACGGCGGTATTCCAGCTTGAATCGCGCGGCATGAAGGACCTGATCAAGCGTCTAC
AACCTGACTGCTTCGAAGATATGATCGCCCTAGTGGCACTGTTCCGCCCCGGTCCGTTGCAATCAGGGAT
GGTGGATAACTTTATCGACCGTAAACATGGTCGTGAAGAGATCTCCTATCCGGACGTACAGTGGCAGCAT
GAAAGCCTGAAACCGGTACTGGAGCCAACCTACGGCATTATCCTGTATCAGGAACAGGTCATGCAGATTG
CGCAGGTGCTTTCTGGTTATACCCTCGGTGGCGCGGATATGCTGCGTCGTGCGATGGGTAAGAAAAAGCC
GGAAGAGATGGCTAAGCAACGTTCTGTATTTGCTGAAGGTGCAGAAAAGAACGGAATCAACGCTGAACTG
GCGATGAAAATCTTCGACCTGGTGGAGAAATTCGCTGGTTACGGATTTAACAAATCGCACTCTGCGGCCT
ATGCTTTGGTGTCATATCAAACGTTATGGCTGAAAGCGCACTATCCTGCGGAGTTTATGGCGGCGGTAAT
GACCGCCGATATGGACAACACCGAGAAGGTGGTGGGTCTGGTGGATGAGTGCTGGCGGATGGGGCTGAAA
ATCCTGCCACCAGATATAAACTCCGGTCTTTACCATTTCCACGTCAACGACGACGGCGAAATCGTGTATG
GTATTGGCGCGATCAAAGGGGTCGGTGAAGGTCCGATTGAGGCCATCATCGAAGCCCGTAATAAAGGCGG
CTACTTCCGCGAACTGTTTGATCTCTGCGCCCGTACCGACACCAAAAAGTTGAACCGTCGCGTGCTGGAA
AAACTGATCATGTCCGGGGCGTTTGACCGTCTTGGGCCACATCGCGCAGCGCTGATGAACTCGCTGGGCG
ATGCGTTAAAAGCGGCAGATCAACACGCGAAAGCGGAAGCTATCGGTCAGGCCGATATGTTCGGCGTGCT
GGCCGAAGAGCCGGAACAAATTGAACAATCCTACGCCAGCTGCCAACCGTGGCCGGAGCAGGTGGTATTA
GATGGGGAACGTGAAACGTTAGGCCTGTACCTGACCGGACACCCTATCAACCAGTATTTAAAAGAGATTG
AGCGTTATGTCGGAGGCGTAAGGCTGAAAGACATGCACCCGACAGAACGTGGTAAAGTCATCACGGCTGC
GGGGCTCGTTGTTGCCGCGCGGGTTATGGTCACCAAGCGCGGCAATCGTATCGGTATCTGCACGCTGGAT
GACCGTTCCGGGCGGCTGGAAGTGATGTTGTTTACTGACGCCCTGGATAAATACCAGCAATTGCTGGAAA
AAGACCGCATACTTATCGTCAGCGGACAGGTCAGCTTTGATGACTTCAGCGGTGGGCTTAAAATGACCGC
TCGCGAAGTGATGGATATTGACGAAGCCCGGGAAAAATATGCTCGCGGGCTTGCTATCTCGCTGACGGAC
AGGCAAATTGATGACCAGCTTTTAAACCGACTCCGTCAGTCTCTGGAACCCCACCGCTCTGGGACAATTC
CAGTACATCTCTACTATCAGAGGGCGGATGCACGCGCGCGGTTGCGTTTTGGCGCGACGTGGCGTGTCTC
TCCGAGCGATCGTTTATTAAACGATCTCCGTGGCCTCATTGGTTCGGAGCAGGTGGAACTGGAGTTTGAC
TAAACTTAATTAACGGCACTCCTCAGCCAAGTCAAAAGCCTCCGACCGGAGGCTTTTGACTACATGCCCA
TGGCGTTTACGCCCCGCCCTGCCACTCATCGCAGTACTGTTGTAATTCATTAAGCATTCTGCCGACATGG
AAGCCATCACAAACGGCATGATGAACCTGAATCGCCAGCGGCATCAGCACCTTGTCGCCTTGCGTATAAT
ATTTGCCCATAGTGAAAACGGGGGCGAAGAAGTTGTCCATATTGGCCACGTTTAAATCAAAACTGGTGAA
ACTCACCCAGGGATTGGCTGAGACGAAAAACATATTCTCAATAAACCCTTTAGGGAAATAGGCCAGGTTT
TCACCGTAACACGCCACATCTTGCGAATATATGTGTAGAAACTGCCGGAAATCGTCGTGGTATTCACTCC
AGAGCGATGAAAACGTTTCAGTTTGCTCATGGAAAACGGTGTAACAAGGGTGAACACTATCCCATATCAC
CAGCTCACCGTCTTTCATTGCCATACGGAACTCCGGATGAGCATTCATCAGGCGGGCAAGAATGTGAATA
AAGGCCGGATAAAACTTGTGCTTATTTTTCTTTACGGTCTTTAAAAAGGCCGTAATATCCAGCTGAACGG
TCTGGTTATAGGTACATTGAGCAACTGACTGAAATGCCTCAAAATGTTCTTTACGATGCCATTGGGATAT
ATCAACGGTGGTATATCCAGTGATTTTTTTCTCCATTTTAGCTTCCTTAGCTCCTGAAAATCTCGATAAC
TCAAAAAATACGCCCGGTAGTGATCTTATTTCATTATGGTGAAAGTTGGAACCTCTTACGTGCCAAGCCA
AATAGGCCGTCACTCGGTCGCTACGCTCCGGGCGTGAGACTGCGGCGGGCGCTGCGGACACATACAAAGT
TACCCACAGATTCCGTGGATAAGCAGGGGACTAACATGTGAGGCAAAACAGCAGGGCCGCGCCGGTGGCG
TTTTTCCATAGGCTCCGCCCTCCTGCCAGAGTTCACATAAACAGACGCTTTTCCGGTGCATCTGTGGGAG
CCGTGAGGCTCAACCATGAATCTGACAGTACGGGCGAAACCCGACAGGACTTAAAGATCCCCACCGTTTC
CGGCGGGTCGCTCCCTCTTGCGCTCTCCTGTTCCGACCCTGCCGTTTACCGGATACCTGTTCCGCCTTTC
TCCCTTACGGGAAGTGTGGCGCTTTCTCATAGCTCACACACTGGTATCTCGGCTCGGTGTAGGTCGTTCG
CTCCAAGCTGGGCTGTAAGCAAGAACTCCCCGTTCAGCCCGACTGCTGCGCCTTATCCGGTAACTGTTCA
CTTGAGTCCAACCCGGAAAAGCACGGTAAAACGCCACTGGCAGCAGCCATTGGTAACTGGGAGTTCGCAG
AGGATTTGTTTAGCTAAACACGCGGTTGCTCTTGAAGTGTGCGCCAAAGTCCGGCTACACTGGAAGGACA
GATTTGGTTGCTGTGCTCTGCGAAAGCCAGTTACCACGGTTAAGCAGTTCCCCAACTGACTTAACCTTCG
ATCAAACCACCTCCCCAGGTGGTTTTTTCGTTTACAGGGCAAAAGATTACGCGCAGAAAAAAAGGATCTC
AAGAAGATCCTTTGATCTTTTCTACTGAACCGCTCTAGATTTCAGTGCAATTTATCTCTTCAAATGTAGC
ACCTGAAGTCAGCCCAGGAGGAAGAGGACATCCGGTCAAATAAAACGAAAGGCTCAGTCGAAAGACTGGG
CCTTTCGTTTTAGACTTAGGGACCCTTTATGACAACTTGACGGCTACATCATTCACTTTTTCTTCACAAC
CGGCACGGAACTCGCTCGGGCTGGCCCCGGTGCATTTTTTAAATACCCGCGAGAAATAGAGTTGATCGTC
AAAACCAACATTGCGACCGACGGTGGCGATAGGCATCCGGGTGGTGCTCAAAAGCAGCTTCGCCTGGCTG
ATACGTTGGTCCTCGCGCCAGCTTAAGACGCTAATCCCTAACTGCTGGCGGAAAAGATGTGACAGACGCG
ACGGCGACAAGCAAACATGCTGTGCGACGCTGGCGATATCAAAATTGCTGTCTGCCAGGTGATCGCTGAT
GTACTGACAAGCCTCGCGTACCCGATTATCCATCGGTGGATGGAGCGACTCGTTAATCGCTTCCATGCGC
CGCAGTAACAATTGCTCAAGCAGATTTATCGCCAGCAGCTCCGAATAGCGCCCTTCCCCTTGCCCGGCGT
TAATGATTTGCCCAAACAGGTCGCTGAAATGCGGCTGGTGCGCTTCATCCGGGCGAAAGAACCCCGTATT
GGCAAATATTGACGGCCAGTTAAGCCATTCATGCCAGTAGGCGCGCGGACGAAAGTAAACCCACTGGTGA
TACCATTCGCGAGCCTCCGGATGACGACCGTAGTGATGAATCTCTCCTGGCGGGAACAGCAAAATATCAC
CCGGTCGGCAAACAAATTCTCGTCCCTGATTTTTCACCACCCCCTGACCGCGAATGGTGAGATTGAGAAT
ATAACCTTTCATTCCCAGCGGTCGGTCGATAAAAAAATCGAGATAACCGTTGGCCTCAATCGGCGTTAAA
CCCGCCACCAGATGGGCATTAAACGAGTATCCCGGCAGCAGGGGATCATTTTGCGCTTCAGCCATACTTT
TCATACTCCCACCATTCAGAGAAGAAACCAATTGTCCATATTGCATCAGACATTGCCGTCACTGCGTCTT
TTACTGGCTCTTCTCGCTAACCCAACCGGTAACCCCGCTTATTAAAAGCATTCTGTAACAAAGCGGGACC
AAAGCCATGACAAAAACGCGTAACAAAAGTGTCTATAATCACGGCAGAAAAGTCCACATTGATTATTTGC
ACGGCGTCACACTTTGCTATGCCATAGCATTTTTATCCATAAGATTAGCGGATCCTACCTGACGCTTTTT
ATCGCAACTCTCTACTGTTTCTCCATACCCGTTTTTTTGGACGCGTACAACTCAA
