>Addgene plasmid #69629 | MP-B2 | addgene partial sequence | sequence record 124537 | pBAD-F 5'-ATGCCATAGCATTTTTATCC-3'
ACTCTCTACTGTTTCTCCATACCCGTTTTTTTGGACGCGTACAACTCAAGTCTGACATAAATGACCGCTA
TGTCTGAACCACGTTTCGTACACCTGCGGGTGCACAGCGACTACTCGATGATCGATGGCCTGGCCAAAAC
CGCACCGTTGGTAAAAAAGGCGGCGGCGTTGGGTATGCCAGCACTGGCGATCACCGATTTCACCAACCTT
TGTGGTCTGGTGAAGTTCTACGGAGCGGGACATGGCGCAGGGATTAAGCCTATCGTCGGGGCAGATTTTA
ACGTCCAGTGCGACCTGCTGGGTGATGAGTTAACCCACCTGACGGTACTGGCGGCGAACAATACCGGCTA
TCAGAATCTGACGTTGCTGATCTCAAAAGCGTATCAGCGCGGGTACGGTGCCGCCGGGCCGATCATCGAT
CGCGACTGGCTTATCGAATTAAACGAAGGGTTGATCCTTCTTTCCGGCCGTCGCATGGGCGACGTCGGAC
GCAGTCTTTTGCGTGGTAACAGCGCGCTGGTAGATGAGTGTGTCGCGTTTTATGAAGAACACTTCCCGGA
TCGCTATTTTCTCGAGCTGATCCGCACCGGCAGGCCGGATGAAGAAAGCTATCTGCACGCGGCGGTGGAA
CTGGCGGAAGCGCGCGGTTTGCCCGTCGTGGCGACCAACGACGTGCGCTTTATCGACAGCAGCGACTTTG
ACGCACACGAAATCCGCGTCGCGATCCACGACGGCTTTACCCTCGACGATCCTAAACGCCCGCGTAACTA
TTCGCCGCAGCAATATATGCGTAGCGAAGAGGAGATGTGTGAGCTGTTTGCCGACATCC
