>Addgene plasmid #69629 | MP-B2 | addgene partial sequence | sequence record 124598 | CAT-F 5'-GTTTGTGATGGCTTCCATGTC-3'
GGCGGGGCGTAAACGCCATGGGCATGTAGTCAAAAGCCTCCGGTCGGAGGCTTTTGACTTGGCTGAGGAG
TGCCGTTAATTAAGTTTAGTCAAACTCCAGTTCCACCTGCTCCGAACCAATGAGGCCACGGAGATCGTTT
AATAAACGATCGCTCGGAGAGACACGCCACGTCGCGCCAAAACGCAACCGCGCGCGTGCATCCGCCCTCT
GATAGTAGAGATGTACTGGAATTGTCCCAGAGCGGTGGGGTTCCAGAGACTGACGGAGTCGGTTTAAAAG
CTGGTCATCAATTTGCCTGTCCGTCAGCGAGATAGCAAGCCCGCGAGCATATTTTTCCCGGGCTTCGTCA
ATATCCATCACTTCGCGAGCGGTCATTTTAAGCCCACCGCTGAAGTCATCAAAGCTGACCTGTCCGCTGA
CGATAAGTATGCGGTCTTTTTCCAGCAATTGCTGGTATTTATCCAGGGCGTCAGTAAACAACATCACTTC
CAGCCGCCCGGAACGGTCATCCAGCGTGCAGATACCGATACGATTGCCGCGCTTGGTGACCATAACCCGC
GCGGCAACAACGAGCCCCGCAGCCGTGATGACTTTACCACGTTCTGTCGGGTGCATGTCTTTCAGCCTTA
CGCCTCCGACATAACGCTCAATCTCTTTTAAATACTGGTTGATAGGGTGTCCGGTCAGGTACAGGCCTAA
CGTTTCACGTTCCCCATCTAATACCACCTGCTCCGGCCACGGTTGGCAGCTGGCGTAGGATTGTTCAATT
TGTTCCGGCTCTTCGGCCAGCACGCCGAACATATCGGCCTGACCGATAGCTTCCGCTT
